Addgene plasmid #163051: pMOS031: superecliptic pHluorin (endoplasmic reticulum)
Purpose: superecliptic pHluorin (endoplasmic reticulum)
Depositing lab: Adam Cohen. Depositing organization: Harvard University. Publication: Multiplexed Optical Sensors in Arrayed Islands of Cells for multimodal recordings of cellular physiology. Werley CA, Boccardo S, Rigamonti A, Hansson EM, Cohen AE. Nat Commun. 2020 Aug 4;11(1):3881. doi: 10.1038/s41467-020-17607-5. PubMed 32753572.
Backbone
  Vector backbone: pLX304
  Backbone size w/o insert (bp): 9377
  Vector type: Mammalian Expression, Lentiviral
  Selectable markers: Blasticidin
Growth in bacteria
  Bacterial resistance: Ampicillin, 100 μg/mL
  Growth temperature: 30°C
  Growth strain: NEB Stable
  Copy number: High Copy
Gene/Insert
  Gene/Insert name: superecliptic pHluorin
  Species: Synthetic
  Insert size (bp): 780
  Promoter: CMV
  Cloning method: Gateway Cloning
  Sequencing primers: 5′ CMV-F; 3′ WPRE-R
Resource information
  A portion of this plasmid was derived from a plasmid made by: Gero Miesenboeck
Terms and licenses: Academic/Nonprofit Terms; Industry Terms: Not Available to Industry
Depositor comments: Please see PMID: 9671304 for original reporter gene characterization.
How to cite: pMOS031: superecliptic pHluorin (endoplasmic reticulum) was a gift from Adam Cohen (Addgene plasmid # 163051 ; http://n2t.net/addgene:163051 ; RRID:Addgene_163051)
