[The description below was written by a language model from this plasmid's Addgene catalogue record and pLannotate feature annotations shown in this document.]
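Description:
pMOS031 is a third-generation-style, self-inactivating HIV-1 lentiviral expression plasmid built on the pLX304 Gateway destination backbone and carrying superecliptic pHluorin intended for the endoplasmic reticulum. It is maintained in E. coli through a high-copy ColE1/pUC origin with ampicillin resistance (β-lactamase), and also carries an f1 origin, an SV40 origin and remnants of a lac/T7/T3 cloning region. The viral portion begins with an RSV promoter driving a truncated 5' LTR, followed by the Ψ packaging signal with a gag fragment, the Rev response element for Rev-dependent export of the genomic RNA, a cPPT/CTS, WPRE and a ΔU3 3' LTR that inactivates LTR promoter activity after integration. An SV40 polyadenylation signal lies downstream.

Two internal cassettes sit between the LTRs. A human PGK promoter drives blasticidin S deaminase, allowing blasticidin selection of transduced mammalian cells. The CMV enhancer/promoter drives the insert, which is flanked by attB1 and attB2 sites left by Gateway recombination. Superecliptic pHluorin is a synthetic pH-sensitive GFP variant that fluoresces strongly under blue excitation at neutral pH and only weakly at acidic pH. The stated insert is slightly longer than the annotated pHluorin coding region, which would be consistent with added ER targeting or retention sequences, but the record does not annotate these. A V5 epitope tag follows attB2, though whether it is read in frame with the insert is not stated.

The associated work describes multiplexed optical sensors for multimodal recording of cellular physiology, so this construct serves as a lentivirally delivered fluorescent reporter of ER pH. The sequenced record is shorter than the listed empty backbone size, as expected when the Gateway cassette is replaced by a smaller insert.
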