Features (pLannotate 1.2.2; 31 found; start..end, strand, type, name):
      1..181     +  LTR            5' LTR (truncated): truncated 5' long terminal repeat (LTR) from HIV-1
    228..353     +  misc_feature   HIV-1 Ψ: packaging signal of human immunodeficiency virus type 1
    337..700     +  CDS            HIV-1 gag (fragment): gag protein from human immunodeficiency virus 1; gag
    846..1079    +  misc_feature   RRE: The Rev response element (RRE) of HIV-1 allows for Rev-dependent mRNA export from the nucleus to the cytoplasm.
   1456..1482    +  CDS            Rev (fragment): human immunodeficiency virus 1 (HIV-1) Rev protein; rev; enhances nuclear export of unspliced and incompletely spliced viral mRNAs
   1483..1983    +  promoter       hPGK promoter: human phosphoglycerate kinase 1 promoter
   1995..2390    +  CDS            BSD: blasticidin S deaminase; Aspergillus terreus BSD; confers resistance to blasticidin
   2450..2567    +  misc_feature   cPPT/CTS: central polypurine tract and central termination sequence of HIV-1
   2684..2987    +  enhancer       CMV enhancer: human cytomegalovirus immediate early enhancer
   2988..3191    +  promoter       CMV promoter: human cytomegalovirus (CMV) immediate early promoter
   3214..3238    +  protein_bind   attB1: mutant version of attB; recombination site for the Gateway® BP reaction BP Clonase™
   3293..4006    +  CDS            superecliptic pHluorin: pH-sensitive mutant of green fluorescent protein (Ng et al., 2002) excited strongly by blue light at neutral pH but minimally fluorescent at acidic pH
   4022..4046    -  protein_bind   attB2: mutant version of attB; recombination site for the Gateway® BP reaction BP Clonase™
   4048..4089    +  CDS            V5 tag: epitope tag from simian virus 5
   4131..4719    +  misc_feature   WPRE: woodchuck hepatitis virus posttranscriptional regulatory element
   4770..4789    +  misc_feature   cPPT/CTS (fragment): central polypurine tract and central termination sequence of HIV-1
   4791..5024    +  LTR            3' LTR (ΔU3): self-inactivating 3' long terminal repeat (LTR) from HIV-1
   5102..5223    +  polyA_signal   SV40 poly(A) signal: SV40 polyadenylation signal
   5263..5398    +  rep_origin     SV40 ori: SV40 origin of replication
   5419..5437    -  promoter       T7 promoter: promoter for bacteriophage T7 RNA polymerase
   5445..5600    +  CDS            lacZα (fragment): LacZα fragment of β-galactosidase; lacZ fragment
   5605..6033    +  rep_origin     f1 ori (sequence partly withheld): f1 bacteriophage origin of replication; arrow indicates direction of (+) strand synthesis
   6086..6190    +  promoter       AmpR promoter: bla
   6191..7051    +  CDS            AmpR: β-lactamase; bla; confers resistance to ampicillin, carbenicillin, and related antibiotics
   7222..7810    +  rep_origin     ori: high-copy-number ColE1/pMB1/pBR322/pUC origin of replication
   7993..8085    +  CDS            lacI (fragment): lac repressor; lacI; The lac repressor binds to the lac operator to inhibit transcription in E. coli. This inhibition can be relieved by adding lactose or isopropyl-β-D-thiogalactopyranoside (IPTG).
   8098..8119    +  protein_bind   CAP binding site: CAP binding activates transcription in the presence of cAMP. E. coli catabolite activator protein
   8134..8164    +  promoter       lac promoter: promoter for the E. coli lac operon
   8172..8188    +  protein_bind   lac operator: The lac repressor binds to the lac operator to inhibit transcription in E. coli. This inhibition can be relieved by adding lactose or isopropyl-β-D-thiogalactopyranoside (IPTG). lac repressor encoded by lacI
   8233..8251    +  promoter       T3 promoter: promoter for bacteriophage T3 RNA polymerase
   8279..8505    +  promoter       RSV promoter: Rous sarcoma virus enhancer/promoter
>Addgene plasmid #163051 | pMOS031: superecliptic pHluorin (endoplasmic reticulum) | addgene full sequence | sequence record 324190 | Addgene NGS Result
GGGTCTCTCTGGTTAGACCAGATCTGAGCCTGGGAGCTCTCTGGCTAACTAGGGAACCCACTGCTTAAGC
CTCAATAAAGCTTGCCTTGAGTGCTTCAAGTAGTGTGTGCCCGTCTGTTGTGTGACTCTGGTAACTAGAG
ATCCCTCAGACCCTTTTAGTCAGTGTGGAAAATCTCTAGCAGTGGCGCCCGAACAGGGACTTGAAAGCGA
AAGGGAAACCAGAGGAGCTCTCTCGACGCAGGACTCGGCTTGCTGAAGCGCGCACGGCAAGAGGCGAGGG
GCGGCGACTGGTGAGTACGCCAAAAATTTTGACTAGCGGAGGCTAGAAGGAGAGAGATGGGTGCGAGAGC
GTCAGTATTAAGCGGGGGAGAATTAGATCGCGATGGGAAAAAATTCGGTTAAGGCCAGGGGGAAAGAAAA
AATATAAATTAAAACATATAGTATGGGCAAGCAGGGAGCTAGAACGATTCGCAGTTAATCCTGGCCTGTT
AGAAACATCAGAAGGCTGTAGACAAATACTGGGACAGCTACAACCATCCCTTCAGACAGGATCAGAAGAA
CTTAGATCATTATATAATACAGTAGCAACCCTCTATTGTGTGCATCAAAGGATAGAGATAAAAGACACCA
AGGAAGCTTTAGACAAGATAGAGGAAGAGCAAAACAAAAGTAAGACCACCGCACAGCAAGCGGCCGCTGA
TCTTCAGACCTGGAGGAGGAGATATGAGGGACAATTGGAGAAGTGAATTATATAAATATAAAGTAGTAAA
AATTGAACCATTAGGAGTAGCACCCACCAAGGCAAAGAGAAGAGTGGTGCAGAGAGAAAAAAGAGCAGTG
GGAATAGGAGCTTTGTTCCTTGGGTTCTTGGGAGCAGCAGGAAGCACTATGGGCGCAGCGTCAATGACGC
TGACGGTACAGGCCAGACAATTATTGTCTGGTATAGTGCAGCAGCAGAACAATTTGCTGAGGGCTATTGA
GGCGCAACAGCATCTGTTGCAACTCACAGTCTGGGGCATCAAGCAGCTCCAGGCAAGAATCCTGGCTGTG
GAAAGATACCTAAAGGATCAACAGCTCCTGGGGATTTGGGGTTGCTCTGGAAAACTCATTTGCACCACTG
CTGTGCCTTGGAATGCTAGTTGGAGTAATAAATCTCTGGAACAGATTTGGAATCACACGACCTGGATGGA
GTGGGACAGAGAAATTAACAATTACACAAGCTTAATACACTCCTTAATTGAAGAATCGCAAAACCAGCAA
GAAAAGAATGAACAAGAATTATTGGAATTAGATAAATGGGCAAGTTTGTGGAATTGGTTTAACATAACAA
ATTGGCTGTGGTATATAAAATTATTCATAATGATAGTAGGAGGCTTGGTAGGTTTAAGAATAGTTTTTGC
TGTACTTTCTATAGTGAATAGAGTTAGGCAGGGATATTCACCATTATCGTTTCAGACCCACCTCCCAACC
CCGAGGGGACCCTTGCGCCTTTTCCAAGGCAGCCCTGGGTTTGCGCAGGGACGCGGCTGCTCTGGGCGTG
GTTCCGGGAAACGCAGCGGCGCCGACCCTGGGTCTCGCACATTCTTCACGTCCGTTCGCAGCGTCACCCG
GATCTTCGCCGCTACCCTTGTGGGCCCCCCGGCGACGCTTCCTGCTCCGCCCCTAAGTCGGGAAGGTTCC
TTGCGGTTCGCGGCGTGCCGGACGTGACAAACGGAAGCCGCACGTCTCACTAGTACCCTCGCAGACGGAC
AGCGCCAGGGAGCAATGGCAGCGCGCCGACCGCGATGGGCTGTGGCCAATAGCGGCTGCTCAGCAGGGCG
CGCCGAGAGCAGCGGCCGGGAAGGGGCGGTGCGGGAGGCGGGGTGTGGGGCGGTAGTGTGGGCCCTGTTC
CTGCCCGCGCGGTGTTCCGCATTCTGCAAGCCTCCGGAGCGCACGTCGGCAGTCGGCTCCCTCGTTGACC
GAATCACCGACCTCTCTCCCCAGGGGGTACCACCATGGCCAAGCCTTTGTCTCAAGAAGAATCCACCCTC
ATTGAAAGAGCAACGGCTACAATCAACAGCATCCCCATCTCTGAAGACTACAGCGTCGCCAGCGCAGCTC
TCTCTAGCGACGGCCGCATCTTCACTGGTGTCAATGTATATCATTTTACTGGGGGACCTTGTGCAGAACT
CGTGGTGCTGGGCACTGCTGCTGCTGCGGCAGCTGGCAACCTGACTTGTATCGTCGCGATCGGAAATGAG
AACAGGGGCATCTTGAGCCCCTGCGGACGGTGCCGACAGGTGCTTCTCGATCTGCATCCTGGGATCAAAG
CCATAGTGAAGGACAGTGATGGACAGCCGACGGCAGTTGGGATTCGTGAATTGCTGCCCTCTGGTTATGT
GTGGGAGGGCCTGCAGCTGCAGTAGTAAGAATTCTAGATCTTGAGACAAATGGCAGTATTCATCCACAAT
TTTAAAAGAAAAGGGGGGATTGGGGGGTACAGTGCAGGGGAAAGAATAGTAGACATAATAGCAACAGACA
TACAAACTAAAGAATTACAAAAACAAATTACAAAAATTCAAAATTTTCGGGTTTATTACAGGGACAGCAG
AGATCCACTTTGGCGCCGGCTCGAGGGGGCCCGGGGTTATTAATAGTAATCAATTACGGGGTCATTAGTT
CATAGCCCATATATGGAGTTCCGCGTTACATAACTTACGGTAAATGGCCCGCCTGGCTGACCGCCCAACG
ACCCCCGCCCATTGACGTCAATAATGACGTATGTTCCCATAGTAACGCCAATAGGGACTTTCCATTGACG
TCAATGGGTGGAGTATTTACGGTAAACTGCCCACTTGGCAGTACATCAAGTGTATCATATGCCAAGTACG
CCCCCTATTGACGTCAATGACGGTAAATGGCCCGCCTGGCATTATGCCCAGTACATGACCTTATGGGACT
TTCCTACTTGGCAGTACATCTACGTATTAGTCATCGCTATTACCATGGTGATGCGGTTTTGGCAGTACAT
CAATGGGCGTGGATAGCGGTTTGACTCACGGGGATTTCCAAGTCTCCACCCCATTGACGTCAATGGGAGT
TTGTTTTGGCACCAAAATCAACGGGACTTTCCAAAATGTCGTAACAACTCCGCCCCATTGACGCAAATGG
GCGGTAGGCGTGTACGGTGGGAGGTCTATATAAGCAGAGCTCTCTGGCTAACTGTCGGGATCAACAAGTT
TGTACAAAAAAGCAGGCTACCATGCTGCTATCCGTGCCGTTGCTGCTCGGCCTCCTCGGCCTGGCCGCTG
CAATGAGTAAAGGAGAAGAACTTTTCACTGGAGTTGTCCCAATTCTTGTTGAATTAGATGGTGATGTTAA
TGGGCACAAATTTTCTGTCAGTGGAGAGGGTGAAGGTGATGCAACATACGGAAAACTTACCCTTAAATTT
ATTTGCACTACTGGAAAACTACCTGTTCCTTGGCCAACACTTGTCACTACTTTAACTTATGGTGTTCAAT
GCTTTTCAAGATACCCAGATCATATGAAACGGCATGACTTTTTCAAGAGTGCCATGCCCGAAGGTTATGT
ACAGGAAAGAACTATATTTTTCAAAGATGACGGGAACTACAAGACACGTGCTGAAGTCAAGTTTGAAGGT
GATACCCTTGTTAATAGAATCGAGTTAAAAGGTATTGATTTTAAAGAAGATGGAAACATTCTTGGACACA
AATTGGAATACAACTATAACGATCACCAGGTGTACATCATGGCAGACAAACAAAAGAATGGAATCAAAGC
TAACTTCAAAATTAGACACAACATTGAAGATGGAGGCGTTCAACTAGCAGACCATTATCAACAAAATACT
CCAATTGGCGATGGGCCCGTCCTTTTACCAGACAACCATTACCTGTTTACAACTTCTACTCTTTCGAAAG
ATCCCAACGAAAAGAGAGACCACATGGTCCTTCTTGAGTTTGTAACAGCTGCTGGGATTACACATGGCAT
GGATGAACTATACAAAAAGGACGAGCTGTAAACCCAGCTTTCTTGTACAAAGTGGTTGGTAAGCCTATCC
CTAACCCTCTCCTCGGTCTCGATTCTACGTAGTAATGAGCTAGCGCTAACCGGTGGCGCGTTAAGTCGAC
AATCAACCTCTGGATTACAAAATTTGTGAAAGATTGACTGGTATTCTTAACTATGTTGCTCCTTTTACGC
TATGTGGATACGCTGCTTTAATGCCTTTGTATCATGCTATTGCTTCCCGTATGGCTTTCATTTTCTCCTC
CTTGTATAAATCCTGGTTGCTGTCTCTTTATGAGGAGTTGTGGCCCGTTGTCAGGCAACGTGGCGTGGTG
TGCACTGTGTTTGCTGACGCAACCCCCACTGGTTGGGGCATTGCCACCACCTGTCAGCTCCTTTCCGGGA
CTTTCGCTTTCCCCCTCCCTATTGCCACGGCGGAACTCATCGCCGCCTGCCTTGCCCGCTGCTGGACAGG
GGCTCGGCTGTTGGGCACTGACAATTCCGTGGTGTTGTCGGGGAAATCATCGTCCTTTCCTTGGCTGCTC
GCCTGTGTTGCCACCTGGATTCTGCGCGGGACGTCCTTCTGCTACGTCCCTTCGGCCCTCAATCCAGCGG
ACCTTCCTTCCCGCGGCCTGCTGCCGGCTCTGCGGCCTCTTCCGCGTCTTCGCCTTCGCCCTCAGACGAG
TCGGATCTCCCTTTGGGCCGCCTCCCCGCGTCGACTTTAAGACCAATGACTTACAAGGCAGCTGTAGATC
TTAGCCACTTTTTAAAAGAAAAGGGGGGACTGGAAGGGCTAATTCACTCCCAACGAAGACAAGATCTGCT
TTTTGCTTGTACTGGGTCTCTCTGGTTAGACCAGATCTGAGCCTGGGAGCTCTCTGGCTAACTAGGGAAC
CCACTGCTTAAGCCTCAATAAAGCTTGCCTTGAGTGCTTCAAGTAGTGTGTGCCCGTCTGTTGTGTGACT
CTGGTAACTAGAGATCCCTCAGACCCTTTTAGTCAGTGTGGAAAATCTCTAGCAGTACGTATAGTAGTTC
ATGTCATCTTATTATTCAGTATTTATAACTTGCAAAGAAATGAATATCAGAGAGTGAGAGGAACTTGTTT
ATTGCAGCTTATAATGGTTACAAATAAAGCAATAGCATCACAAATTTCACAAATAAAGCATTTTTTTCAC
TGCATTCTAGTTGTGGTTTGTCCAAACTCATCAATGTATCTTATCATGTCTGGCTCTAGCTATCCCGCCC
CTAACTCCGCCCATCCCGCCCCTAACTCCGCCCAGTTCCGCCCATTCTCCGCCCCATGGCTGACTAATTT
TTTTTATTTATGCAGAGGCCGAGGCCGCCTCGGCCTCTGAGCTATTCCAGAAGTAGTGAGGAGGCTTTTT
TGGAGGCCTAGGGACGTACCCAATTCGCCCTATAGTGAGTCGTATTACGCGCGCTCACTGGCCGTCGTTT
TACAACGTCGTGACTGGGAAAACCCTGGCGTTACCCAACTTAATCGCCTTGCAGCACATCCCCCTTTCGC
CAGCTGGCGTAATAGCGAAGAGGCCCGCACCGATCGCCCTTCCCAACAGTTGCGCAGCCTGAATGGCGAA
TGGG
[124 nt withheld, positions 5605-5728]
C
[91 nt withheld, positions 5730-5820]
A
[49 nt withheld, positions 5822-5870]
CCTTTGACGTTGGAGTCCACGTTCTTT
[37 nt withheld, positions 5898-5934]
ACCCTATCTCGGTCTATTCTTTTGATTTATAAGGGATTTTGCCGATTTCGGCCTATTGGTTAAAAAATGA
GCTGATTTAACAAAAATTTAACGCGAATTTTAACAAAATATTAACGCTTACAATTTAGGTGGCACTTTTC
GGGGAAATGTGCGCGGAACCCCTATTTGTTTATTTTTCTAAATACATTCAAATATGTATCCGCTCATGAG
ACAATAACCCTGATAAATGCTTCAATAATATTGAAAAAGGAAGAGTATGAGTATTCAACATTTCCGTGTC
GCCCTTATTCCCTTTTTTGCGGCATTTTGCCTTCCTGTTTTTGCTCACCCAGAAACGCTGGTGAAAGTAA
AAGATGCTGAAGATCAGTTGGGTGCACGAGTGGGTTACATCGAACTGGATCTCAACAGCGGTAAGATCCT
TGAGAGTTTTCGCCCCGAAGAACGTTTTCCAATGATGAGCACTTTTAAAGTTCTGCTATGTGGCGCGGTA
TTATCCCGTATTGACGCCGGGCAAGAGCAACTCGGTCGCCGCATACACTATTCTCAGAATGACTTGGTTG
AGTACTCACCAGTCACAGAAAAGCATCTTACGGATGGCATGACAGTAAGAGAATTATGCAGTGCTGCCAT
AACCATGAGTGATAACACTGCGGCCAACTTACTTCTGACAACGATCGGAGGACCGAAGGAGCTAACCGCT
TTTTTGCACAACATGGGGGATCATGTAACTCGCCTTGATCGTTGGGAACCGGAGCTGAATGAAGCCATAC
CAAACGACGAGCGTGACACCACGATGCCTGTAGCAATGGCAACAACGTTGCGCAAACTATTAACTGGCGA
ACTACTTACTCTAGCTTCCCGGCAACAATTAATAGACTGGATGGAGGCGGATAAAGTTGCAGGACCACTT
CTGCGCTCGGCCCTTCCGGCTGGCTGGTTTATTGCTGATAAATCTGGAGCCGGTGAGCGTGGGTCTCGCG
GTATCATTGCAGCACTGGGGCCAGATGGTAAGCCCTCCCGTATCGTAGTTATCTACACGACGGGGAGTCA
GGCAACTATGGATGAACGAAATAGACAGATCGCTGAGATAGGTGCCTCACTGATTAAGCATTGGTAACTG
TCAGACCAAGTTTACTCATATATACTTTAGATTGATTTAAAACTTCATTTTTAATTTAAAAGGATCTAGG
TGAAGATCCTTTTTGATAATCTCATGACCAAAATCCCTTAACGTGAGTTTTCGTTCCACTGAGCGTCAGA
CCCCGTAGAAAAGATCAAAGGATCTTCTTGAGATCCTTTTTTTCTGCGCGTAATCTGCTGCTTGCAAACA
AAAAAACCACCGCTACCAGCGGTGGTTTGTTTGCCGGATCAAGAGCTACCAACTCTTTTTCCGAAGGTAA
CTGGCTTCAGCAGAGCGCAGATACCAAATACTGTTCTTCTAGTGTAGCCGTAGTTAGGCCACCACTTCAA
GAACTCTGTAGCACCGCCTACATACCTCGCTCTGCTAATCCTGTTACCAGTGGCTGCTGCCAGTGGCGAT
AAGTCGTGTCTTACCGGGTTGGACTCAAGACGATAGTTACCGGATAAGGCGCAGCGGTCGGGCTGAACGG
GGGGTTCGTGCACACAGCCCAGCTTGGAGCGAACGACCTACACCGAACTGAGATACCTACAGCGTGAGCT
ATGAGAAAGCGCCACGCTTCCCGAAGGGAGAAAGGCGGACAGGTATCCGGTAAGCGGCAGGGTCGGAACA
GGAGAGCGCACGAGGGAGCTTCCAGGGGGAAACGCCTGGTATCTTTATAGTCCTGTCGGGTTTCGCCACC
TCTGACTTGAGCGTCGATTTTTGTGATGCTCGTCAGGGGGGCGGAGCCTATGGAAAAACGCCAGCAACGC
GGCCTTTTTACGGTTCCTGGCCTTTTGCTGGCCTTTTGCTCACATGTTCTTTCCTGCGTTATCCCCTGAT
TCTGTGGATAACCGTATTACCGCCTTTGAGTGAGCTGATACCGCTCGCCGCAGCCGAACGACCGAGCGCA
GCGAGTCAGTGAGCGAGGAAGCGGAAGAGCGCCCAATACGCAAACCGCCTCTCCCCGCGCGTTGGCCGAT
TCATTAATGCAGCTGGCACGACAGGTTTCCCGACTGGAAAGCGGGCAGTGAGCGCAACGCAATTAATGTG
AGTTAGCTCACTCATTAGGCACCCCAGGCTTTACACTTTATGCTTCCGGCTCGTATGTTGTGTGGAATTG
TGAGCGGATAACAATTTCACACAGGAAACAGCTATGACCATGATTACGCCAAGCGCGCAATTAACCCTCA
CTAAAGGGAACAAAAGCTGGAGCTGCAAGCTTAATGTAGTCTTATGCAATACTCTTGTAGTCTTGCAACA
TGGTAACGATGAGTTAGCAACATGCCTTACAAGGAGAGAAAAAGCACCGTGCATGCCGATTGGTGGAAGT
AAGGTGGTACGATCGTGCCTTATTAGGAAGGCAACAGACGGGTCTGACATGGATTGGACGAACCACTGAA
TTGCCGCATTGCAGAGATATTGTATTTAAGTGCCTAGCTCGATACATAAAC
