>Addgene plasmid #163051 | pMOS031: superecliptic pHluorin (endoplasmic reticulum) | depositor partial sequence | sequence record 315838 | CalreticulinTS-superecliptic pHluorin-KDEL
ATGCTGCTATCCGTGCCGTTGCTGCTCGGCCTCCTCGGCCTGGCCGCTGCAATGAGTAAAGGAGAAGAAC
TTTTCACTGGAGTTGTCCCAATTCTTGTTGAATTAGATGGTGATGTTAATGGGCACAAATTTTCTGTCAG
TGGAGAGGGTGAAGGTGATGCAACATACGGAAAACTTACCCTTAAATTTATTTGCACTACTGGAAAACTA
CCTGTTCCTTGGCCAACACTTGTCACTACTTTAACTTATGGTGTTCAATGCTTTTCAAGATACCCAGATC
ATATGAAACGGCATGACTTTTTCAAGAGTGCCATGCCCGAAGGTTATGTACAGGAAAGAACTATATTTTT
CAAAGATGACGGGAACTACAAGACACGTGCTGAAGTCAAGTTTGAAGGTGATACCCTTGTTAATAGAATC
GAGTTAAAAGGTATTGATTTTAAAGAAGATGGAAACATTCTTGGACACAAATTGGAATACAACTATAACG
ATCACCAGGTGTACATCATGGCAGACAAACAAAAGAATGGAATCAAAGCTAACTTCAAAATTAGACACAA
CATTGAAGATGGAGGCGTTCAACTAGCAGACCATTATCAACAAAATACTCCAATTGGCGATGGGCCCGTC
CTTTTACCAGACAACCATTACCTGTTTACAACTTCTACTCTTTCGAAAGATCCCAACGAAAAGAGAGACC
ACATGGTCCTTCTTGAGTTTGTAACAGCTGCTGGGATTACACATGGCATGGATGAACTATACAAAAAGGA
CGAGCTGTAA
